Addgene plasmid #213690: pET-24d-Flag-SKP1
Purpose: Expresses human SKP1 in bacteria cells
Depositing lab: Michele Pagano. Depositing organization: NYU Grossman School of Medicine. Publication: A noncanonical function of SKP1 regulates the switch between autophagy and unconventional secretion. Li J, Krause GJ, Gui Q, Kaushik S, Rona G, Zhang Q, Liang FX, Dhabaria A, Anerillas C, Martindale JL, Vasilyev N, Askenazi M, Ueberheide B, Nudler E, Gorospe M, Cuervo AM, Pagano M. Sci Adv. 2023 Oct 13;9(41):eadh1134. doi: 10.1126/sciadv.adh1134. Epub 2023 Oct 13. PubMed 37831778.
Backbone
  Vector backbone: pET-24d
  Vector type: Mammalian Expression
Growth in bacteria
  Bacterial resistance: Kanamycin, 50 μg/mL
  Growth temperature: 37°C
  Growth strain: DH5alpha
  Copy number: High Copy
Gene/Insert
  Gene/Insert name: human Flag tagged SKP1
  Species: H. sapiens (human)
  Insert size (bp): 500
  Entrez Gene: SKP1 (a.k.a. EMC19, OCP-II, OCP2, SKP1A, TCEB1L, p19A)
  Tag / fusion protein: Flag (N terminal on insert)
  Cloning method: Ligation Independent Cloning
  Sequencing primers: 5′ T7 Fwd
Terms and licenses: Academic/Nonprofit Terms; Industry Terms: Not Available to Industry
How to cite: pET-24d-Flag-SKP1 was a gift from Michele Pagano (Addgene plasmid # 213690 ; http://n2t.net/addgene:213690 ; RRID:Addgene_213690)
