[The description below was written by a language model from this plasmid's Addgene catalogue record and pLannotate feature annotations shown in this document.]
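Description:
pET-24d-Flag-SKP1 is a bacterial expression plasmid built on the pET-24d backbone for producing human SKP1 in E. coli. The catalogue lists the vector type as "Mammalian Expression", but the stated purpose (bacterial expression) and every annotated regulatory element point to a T7-based prokaryotic system, with no mammalian promoter or polyadenylation signal annotated. The 5,765 nt plasmid replicates from a ColE1/pBR322-type origin accompanied by the rop gene and the bom region, so its actual copy number may be more moderate than the "High Copy" catalogue entry suggests. It is selected with kanamycin through the aph(3')-Ia KanR gene. An f1 origin is also present, along with short tetracycline-resistance fragments that are non-functional remnants of the pBR322 lineage.

The expression cassette consists of a T7 promoter with an adjacent lac operator, the strong T7 gene 10 ribosome binding site, an N-terminal FLAG epitope, the SKP1 coding sequence (about 490 bp) and a T7 terminator. The plasmid-borne lacI gene supplies lac repressor, so transcription stays low until IPTG is added in a host that provides T7 RNA polymerase. A His-tag sequence from the backbone lies downstream of SKP1, but the record names only the FLAG tag and does not indicate whether a stop codon precedes the His codons, so a C-terminal His fusion cannot be assumed.

SKP1 is the adaptor subunit of SCF ubiquitin ligases, linking F-box proteins to CUL1. This construct is suited to making recombinant FLAG-tagged SKP1 for purification, binding or other in vitro biochemical assays. It was deposited with a study on a noncanonical role of SKP1 in switching between autophagy and unconventional secretion.
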