Features (pLannotate 1.2.2; 20 found; start..end, strand, type, name):
     26..73      -  terminator     T7 terminator: transcription terminator for bacteriophage T7 RNA polymerase
     81..130     -  CDS            SET1 (fragment): solubility-enhancement tag derived from T7 phage gene 10B
    140..157     -  CDS            9xHis (fragment): 9xHis affinity tag
    176..664     -  CDS            SKP1 (sequence withheld): SKP1_HUMAN - Also known as EMC19, OCP2, SKP1A, TCEB1L. Experimental evidence at protein level: Swiss-Prot protein existence level 1. Essential component of the SCF (SKP1-CUL1-F-box protein) ubiquitin ligase complex, which mediates the ubiquitination of proteins involved in cell cycle progression, signal transduction and transcription. In the SCF complex, serves as an adapter that links the F-box protein to CUL1. The functional specificity of the SCF complex depends on the F-box protein as substrate recognition component. SCF(BTRC) and SCF(FBXW11) direct ubiquitination of CTNNB1 and participate
    671..691     -  CDS            FLAG (fragment): FLAG® epitope tag, followed by an enterokinase cleavage site
    708..730     -  RBS            RBS: efficient ribosome binding site from bacteriophage T7 gene 10 (Olins and Rangwala, 1989)
    745..769     -  protein_bind   lac operator: The lac repressor binds to the lac operator to inhibit transcription in E. coli. This inhibition can be relieved by adding lactose or isopropyl-β-D-thiogalactopyranoside (IPTG). lac repressor encoded by lacI
    770..788     -  promoter       T7 promoter: promoter for bacteriophage T7 RNA polymerase
    810..1089    +  CDS            TcR (fragment): tetracycline efflux protein; tet; confers resistance to tetracycline
   1097..1174    +  promoter       lacI promoter: lacI
   1175..2255    +  CDS            lacI: lac repressor; lacI; The lac repressor binds to the lac operator to inhibit transcription in E. coli. This inhibition can be relieved by adding lactose or isopropyl-β-D-thiogalactopyranoside (IPTG).
   2268..2289    +  protein_bind   CAP binding site: CAP binding activates transcription in the presence of cAMP. E. coli catabolite activator protein
   2304..2595    +  CDS            TcR (fragment): tetracycline efflux protein; tet; confers resistance to tetracycline
   2667..3047    -  CDS            YPB1_ECOLX: Protein predicted: Swiss-Prot protein existence level 4. From Escherichia coli.
   3064..3255    +  CDS            rop: Rop protein, which maintains plasmids at low copy number; rop
   3357..3496    +  misc_feature   bom: basis of mobility region from pBR322
   3682..4270    -  rep_origin     ori: high-copy-number ColE1/pMB1/pBR322/pUC origin of replication
   4392..5207    +  CDS            KanR: aminoglycoside phosphotransferase; aph(3')-Ia; confers resistance to kanamycin in bacteria or G418 (Geneticin®) in eukaryotes
   5216..5273    -  promoter       AmpR promoter (fragment): bla
   5326..5754    -  rep_origin     f1 ori (sequence partly withheld): f1 bacteriophage origin of replication; arrow indicates direction of (+) strand synthesis
>Addgene plasmid #213690 | pET-24d-Flag-SKP1 | addgene full sequence | sequence record 422389 | Addgene NGS Result
ATCCGGATATAGTTCCTCCTTTCAGCAAAAAACCCCTCAAGACCCGTTTAGAGGCCCCAAGGGGTTATGC
TAGTTATTGCTCAGCGGTGGCAGCAGCCAACTCAGCTTCCTTTCGGGCTTTGTTAGCAGCCGGATCTCAG
TGGTGGTGGTGGTGGTGCTCGAGTGCGGCCGCTCA
[489 nt withheld, positions 176-664]
TCCTCCCTTGTCATCGTCGTCCTTGTAGTCCATCCATGGTATATCTCCTTCTTAAAGTTAAACAAAATTA
TTTCTAGAGGGGAATTGTTATCCGCTCACAATTCCCCTATAGTGAGTCGTATTAATTTCGCGGGATCGAG
ATCTCGATCCTCTACGCCGGACGCATCGTGGCCGGCATCACCGGCGCCACAGGTGCGGTTGCTGGCGCCT
ATATCGCCGACATCACCGATGGGGAAGATCGGGCTCGCCACTTCGGGCTCATGAGCGCTTGTTTCGGCGT
GGGTATGGTGGCAGGCCCCGTGGCCGGGGGACTGTTGGGCGCCATCTCCTTGCATGCACCATTCCTTGCG
GCGGCGGTGCTCAACGGCCTCAACCTACTACTGGGCTGCTTCCTAATGCAGGAGTCGCATAAGGGAGAGC
GTCGAGATCCCGGACACCATCGAATGGCGCAAAACCTTTCGCGGTATGGCATGATAGCGCCCGGAAGAGA
GTCAATTCAGGGTGGTGAATGTGAAACCAGTAACGTTATACGATGTCGCAGAGTATGCCGGTGTCTCTTA
TCAGACCGTTTCCCGCGTGGTGAACCAGGCCAGCCACGTTTCTGCGAAAACGCGGGAAAAAGTGGAAGCG
GCGATGGCGGAGCTGAATTACATTCCCAACCGCGTGGCACAACAACTGGCGGGCAAACAGTCGTTGCTGA
TTGGCGTTGCCACCTCCAGTCTGGCCCTGCACGCGCCGTCGCAAATTGTCGCGGCGATTAAATCTCGCGC
CGATCAACTGGGTGCCAGCGTGGTGGTGTCGATGGTAGAACGAAGCGGCGTCGAAGCCTGTAAAGCGGCG
GTGCACAATCTTCTCGCGCAACGCGTCAGTGGGCTGATCATTAACTATCCGCTGGATGACCAGGATGCCA
TTGCTGTGGAAGCTGCCTGCACTAATGTTCCGGCGTTATTTCTTGATGTCTCTGACCAGACACCCATCAA
CAGTATTATTTTCTCCCATGAAGACGGTACGCGACTGGGCGTGGAGCATCTGGTCGCATTGGGTCACCAG
CAAATCGCGCTGTTAGCGGGCCCATTAAGTTCTGTCTCGGCGCGTCTGCGTCTGGCTGGCTGGCATAAAT
CTCACTCGCAATCAAATTCAGCCGATAGCGGAACGGGAAGGCGACTGGAGTGCCATGTCCGGTTTTCAAC
AAACCATGCAAATGCTGAATGAGGGCATCGTTCCCACTGCGATGCTGGTTGCCAACGATCAGATGGCGCT
GGGCGCAATGCGCGCCATTACCGAGTCCGGGCTGCGCGTTGGTGCGGATATCTCGGTAGTGGGATACGAC
GATACCGAAGACAGCTCATGTTATATCCCGCCGTTAACCACCATCAAACAGGATTTTCGCCTGCTGGGGC
AAACCAGCGTGGACCGCTTGCTGCAACTCTCTCAGGGCCAGGCGGTGAAGGGCAATCAGCTGTTGCCCGT
CTCACTGGTGAAAAGAAAAACCACCCTGGCGCCCAATACGCAAACCGCCTCTCCCCGCGCGTTGGCCGAT
TCATTAATGCAGCTGGCACGACAGGTTTCCCGACTGGAAAGCGGGCAGTGAGCGCAACGCAATTAATGTA
AGTTAGCTCACTCATTAGGCACCGGGATCTCGACCGATGCCCTTGAGAGCCTTCAACCCAGTCAGCTCCT
TCCGGTGGGCGCGGGGCATGACTATCGTCGCCGCACTTATGACTGTCTTCTTTATCATGCAACTCGTAGG
ACAGGTGCCGGCAGCGCTCTGGGTCATTTTCGGCGAGGACCGCTTTCGCTGGAGCGCGACGATGATCGGC
CTGTCGCTTGCGGTATTCGGAATCTTGCACGCCCTCGCTCAAGCCTTCGTCACTGGTCCCGCCACCAAAC
GTTTCGGCGAGAAGCAGGCCATTATCGCCGGCATGGCGGCCCCACGGGTGCGCATGATCGTGCTCCTGTC
GTTGAGGACCCGGCTAGGCTGGCGGGGTTGCCTTACTGGTTAGCAGAATGAATCACCGATACGCGAGCGA
ACGTGAAGCGACTGCTGCTGCAAAACGTCTGCGACCTGAGCAACAACATGAATGGTCTTCGGTTTCCGTG
TTTCGTAAAGTCTGGAAACGCGGAAGTCAGCGCCCTGCACCATTATGTTCCGGATCTGCATCGCAGGATG
CTGCTGGCTACCCTGTGGAACACCTACATCTGTATTAACGAAGCGCTGGCATTGACCCTGAGTGATTTTT
CTCTGGTCCCGCCGCATCCATACCGCCAGTTGTTTACCCTCACAACGTTCCAGTAACCGGGCATGTTCAT
CATCAGTAACCCGTATCGTGAGCATCCTCTCTCGTTTCATCGGTATCATTACCCCCATGAACAGAAATCC
CCCTTACACGGAGGCATCAGTGACCAAACAGGAAAAAACCGCCCTTAACATGGCCCGCTTTATCAGAAGC
CAGACATTAACGCTTCTGGAGAAACTCAACGAGCTGGACGCGGATGAACAGGCAGACATCTGTGAATCGC
TTCACGACCACGCTGATGAGCTTTACCGCAGCTGCCTCGCGCGTTTCGGTGATGACGGTGAAAACCTCTG
ACACATGCGGCTCCCGGAGACGGTCACAGCTTGTCTGTAAGCGGATGCCGGGAGCAGACAAGCCCGTCAG
GGCGCGTCAGCGGGTGTTGGCGGGTGTCGGGGCGCAGCCATGACCCAGTCACGTAGCGATAGCGGAGTGT
ATACTGGCTTAACTATGCGGCATCAGAGCAGATTGTACTGAGAGTGCACCATTGCGGTGTGAAATACCGC
ACAGATGCGTAAGGAGAAAATACCGCATCAGGCGCTCTTCCGCTTCCTCGCTCACTGACTCGCTGCGCTC
GGTCGTTCGGCTGCGGCGAGCGGTATCAGCTCACTCAAAGGCGGTAATACGGTTATCCACAGAATCAGGG
GATAACGCAGGAAAGAACATGTGAGCAAAAGGCCAGCAAAAGGCCAGGAACCGTAAAAAGGCCGCGTTGC
TGGCGTTTTTCCATAGGCTCCGCCCCCCTGACGAGCATCACAAAAATCGACGCTCAAGTCAGAGGTGGCG
AAACCCGACAGGACTATAAAGATACCAGGCGTTTCCCCCTGGAAGCTCCCTCGTGCGCTCTCCTGTTCCG
ACCCTGCCGCTTACCGGATACCTGTCCGCCTTTCTCCCTTCGGGAAGCGTGGCGCTTTCTCATAGCTCAC
GCTGTAGGTATCTCAGTTCGGTGTAGGTCGTTCGCTCCAAGCTGGGCTGTGTGCACGAACCCCCCGTTCA
GCCCGACCGCTGCGCCTTATCCGGTAACTATCGTCTTGAGTCCAACCCGGTAAGACACGACTTATCGCCA
CTGGCAGCAGCCACTGGTAACAGGATTAGCAGAGCGAGGTATGTAGGCGGTGCTACAGAGTTCTTGAAGT
GGTGGCCTAACTACGGCTACACTAGAAGGACAGTATTTGGTATCTGCGCTCTGCTGAAGCCAGTTACCTT
CGGAAAAAGAGTTGGTAGCTCTTGATCCGGCAAACAAACCACCGCTGGTAGCGGTGGTTTTTTTGTTTGC
AAGCAGCAGATTACGCGCAGAAAAAAAGGATCTCAAGAAGATCCTTTGATCTTTTCTACGGGGTCTGACG
CTCAGTGGAACGAAAACTCACGTTAAGGGATTTTGGTCATGAACAATAAAACTGTCTGCTTACATAAACA
GTAATACAAGGGGTGTTATGAGCCATATTCAACGGGAAACGTCTTGCTCTAGGCCGCGATTAAATTCCAA
CATGGATGCTGATTTATATGGGTATAAATGGGCTCGCGATAATGTCGGGCAATCAGGTGCGACAATCTAT
CGATTGTATGGGAAGCCCGATGCGCCAGAGTTGTTTCTGAAACATGGCAAAGGTAGCGTTGCCAATGATG
TTACAGATGAGATGGTCAGACTAAACTGGCTGACGGAATTTATGCCTCTTCCGACCATCAAGCATTTTAT
CCGTACTCCTGATGATGCATGGTTACTCACCACTGCGATCCCCGGGAAAACAGCATTCCAGGTATTAGAA
GAATATCCTGATTCAGGTGAAAATATTGTTGATGCGCTGGCAGTGTTCCTGCGCCGGTTGCATTCGATTC
CTGTTTGTAATTGTCCTTTTAACAGCGATCGCGTATTTCGTCTCGCTCAGGCGCAATCACGAATGAATAA
CGGTTTGGTTGATGCGAGTGATTTTGATGACGAGCGTAATGGCTGGCCTGTTGAACAAGTCTGGAAAGAA
ATGCATAAACTTTTGCCATTCTCACCGGATTCAGTCGTCACTCATGGTGATTTCTCACTTGATAACCTTA
TTTTTGACGAGGGGAAATTAATAGGTTGTATTGATGTTGGACGAGTCGGAATCGCAGACCGATACCAGGA
TCTTGCCATCCTATGGAACTGCCTCGGTGAGTTTTCTCCTTCATTACAGAAACGGCTTTTTCAAAAATAT
GGTATTGATAATCCTGATATGAATAAATTGCAGTTTCATTTGATGCTCGATGAGTTTTTCTAAGAATTAA
TTCATGAGCGGATACATATTTGAATGTATTTAGAAAAATAAACAAATAGGGGTTCCGCGCACATTTCCCC
GAAAAGTGCCACCTAAATTGTAAGCGTTAATATTTTGTTAAAATTCGCGTTAAATTTTTGTTAAATCAGC
TCATTTTTTAACCAATAGGCCGAAATCGGCAAAATCCCTTATAAATCAAAAGAATAGACCGAGATAGGGT
[37 nt withheld, positions 5425-5461]
AAAGAACGTGGACTCCAACGTCAAAGG
[49 nt withheld, positions 5489-5537]
T
[91 nt withheld, positions 5539-5629]
G
[124 nt withheld, positions 5631-5754]
CCCATTCGCCA
